>Addgene plasmid #88643 | pDONR223-ZNF467 | addgene full sequence | sequence record 386578 | Addgene NGS Result
CAAATAATGATTTTATTTTGACTGATAGTGACCTGTTCGTTGCAACAAATTGATGAGCAATGCTTTTTTA
TAATGCCAACTTTGTACAAAAAAGTTGGCATGAGAGAGACCTTGGAGGCCCTCAGCTCCCTGGGATTCTC
TGTGGGACAGCCAGAGATGGCCCCCCAAAGTGAGCCCAGGGAAGGATCCCATAATGCCCAGGAGCAGATG
TCCTCTTCTAGGGAAGAGAGAGCACTGGGGGTGTGCTCAGGGCACGAGGCCCCTACACCGGAGGAAGGTG
CCCACACAGAACAAGCCGAGGCTCCCTGCAGAGGCCAGGCGTGCTCAGCACAGAAGGCTCAGCCTGTGGG
TACCTGCCCAGGAGAGGAGTGGATGATTCGGAAGGTGAAGGTGGAGGACGAAGATCAGGAGGCAGAAGAG
GAGGTCGAATGGCCCCAGCATCTATCGTTACTTCCCAGCCCCTTTCCCGCGCCTGACCTGGGGCATCTGG
CTGCCGCGTACAAACTGGAGCCAGGGGCCCCGGGGGCACTGAGTGGGCTCGCGCTGTCTGGGTGGGGTCC
GATGCCGGAGAAGCCCTACGGCTGCGGGGAGTGTGAGCGGCGCTTCCGGGACCAGCTGACGTTGCGACTG
CACCAGCGGCTGCACCGGGGCGAGGGCCCCTGCGCCTGCCCGGACTGCGGCCGCAGCTTCACGCAGCGCG
CCCACATGCTACTGCATCAGCGCAGCCACCGCGGCGAGCGGCCTTTCCCGTGCTCCGAGTGCGACAAGCG
CTTCAGCAAGAAGGCCCATCTGACCCGCCACCTGCGCACGCACACGGGCGAGCGGCCCTACCCGTGCGCG
GAGTGCGGCAAGCGCTTCAGCCAGAAGATCCACCTGGGCTCGCACCAAAAGACCCACACCGGCGAGCGGC
CCTTCCCCTGCACGGAATGCGAGAAGCGCTTTCGCAAGAAGACGCACTTGATTCGGCACCAGCGCATCCA
TACGGGCGAGAGGCCCTACCAGTGCGCACAGTGCGCACGCAGCTTCACGCACAAGCAGCACTTGGTGCGG
CACCAAAGGGTGCACCAGACGGCCGGCCCGGCCAGGCCCTCTCCCGACTCGTCCGCTTCTCCTCATTCCA
CTGCCCCGTCCCCGACCCCATCCTTTCCCGGGCCAAAGCCTTTCGCGTGCTCCGACTGCGGCTTGAGCTT
CGGCTGGAAAAAGAACCTCGCCACGCACCAGTGTCTGCACCGCAGCGAGGGTCGCCCCTTTGGGTGCGAT
GAGTGCGCACTGGGCGCCACCGTGGATGCCCCCGCCGCCAAGCCCCTGGCCAGCGCGCCTGGCGGACCGG
GCTGCGGCCCAGGATCCGATCCCGTGGTGCCCCAGCGCGCCCCCTCGGGCGAGCGGTCCTTCTTCTGCCC
GGACTGCGGGCGCGGCTTCTCCCATGGGCAGCACCTGGCGCGGCACCCGCGCGTGCACACGGGCGAACGG
CCCTTCGCCTGCACGCAGTGTGACCGCCGCTTCGGCTCGCGGCCTAATCTGGTCGCCCACTCCAGGGCCC
ACAGCGGCGCCAGGCCTTTCGCCTGCGCTCAGTGCGGCCGCCGCTTCAGCCGCAAGTCGCACCTGGGCCG
CCACCAGGCGGTGCACACTGGCAGCCGCCCCCACGCCTGCGCCGTCTGCGCCCGCAGCTTCAGCTCCAAA
ACCAACCTAGTCCGCCACCAGGCGATCCACACAGGCTCCCGCCCCTTCTCCTGCCCGCAGTGCGGAAAGA
GCTTCAGCCGCAAGACCCACCTGGTGCGGCACCAGCTCATTCACGGCGAAGCCGCCCACGCGGCCCCGGA
CGCCGCCCTTGCGGCCCCAGCCTGGTCCGCTCCCCCCGAGGTGGCGCCGCCCCCGCTCTTCTTCTGCCCA
ACTTTCTTGTACAAAGTTGGCATTATAAGAAAGCATTGCTTATCAATTTGTTGCAACGAACAGGTCACTA
TCAGTCAAAATAAAATCATTATTTGCCATCCAGCTGATATCCCCTATAGTGAGTCGTATTACATGGTCAT
AGCTGTTTCCTGGCAGCTCTGGCCCGTGTCTCAAAATCTCTGATGTTACATTGCACAAGATAAAAATATA
TCATCATGCCTCCTCTAGACCAGCCAGGACAGAAATGCCTCGACTTCGCTGCTACCCAAGGTTGCCGGGT
GACGCACACCGTGGAAACGGATGAAGGCACGAACCCAGTGGACATAAGCCTGTTCGGTTCGTAAGCTGTA
ATGCAAGTAGCGTATGCGCTCACGCAACTGGTCCAGAACCTTGACCGAACGCAGCGGTGGTAACGGCGCA
GTGGCGGTTTTCATGGCTTGTTATGACTGTTTTTTTGGGGTACAGTCTATGCCTCGGGCATCCAAGCAGC
AAGCGCGTTACGCCGTGGGTCGATGTTTGATGTTATGGAGCAGCAACGATGTTACGCAGCAGGGCAGTCG
CCCTAAAACAAAGTTAAACATTATGAGGGAAGCGGTGATCGCCGAAGTATCGACTCAACTATCAGAGGTA
GTTGGCGTCATCGAGCGCCATCTCGAACCGACGTTGCTGGCCGTACATTTGTACGGCTCCGCAGTGGATG
GCGGCCTGAAGCCACACAGTGATATTGATTTGCTGGTTACGGTGACCGTAAGGCTTGATGAAACAACGCG
GCGAGCTTTGATCAACGACCTTTTGGAAACTTCGGCTTCCCCTGGAGAGAGCGAGATTCTCCGCGCTGTA
GAAGTCACCATTGTTGTGCACGACGACATCATTCCGTGGCGTTATCCAGCTAAGCGCGAACTGCAATTTG
GAGAATGGCAGCGCAATGACATTCTTGCAGGTATCTTCGAGCCAGCCACGATCGACATTGATCTGGCTAT
CTTGCTGACAAAAGCAAGAGAACATAGCGTTGCCTTGGTAGGTCCAGCGGCGGAGGAACTCTTTGATCCG
GTTCCTGAACAGGATCTATTTGAGGCGCTAAATGAAACCTTAACGCTATGGAACTCGCCGCCCGACTGGG
CTGGCGATGAGCGAAATGTAGTGCTTACGTTGTCCCGCATTTGGTACAGCGCAGTAACCGGCAAAATCGC
GCCGAAGGATGTCGCTGCCGACTGGGCAATGGAGCGCCTGCCGGCCCAGTATCAGCCCGTCATACTTGAA
GCTAGACAGGCTTATCTTGGACAAGAAGAAGATCGCTTGGCCTCGCGCGCAGATCAGTTGGAAGAATTTG
TCCACTACGTGAAAGGCGAGATCACCAAGGTAGTCGGCAAATAACCCTCGAGCCACCCATGACCAAAATC
CCTTAACGTGAGTTACGCGTCGTTCCACTGAGCGTCAGACCCCGTAGAAAAGATCAAAGGATCTTCTTGA
GATCCTTTTTTTCTGCGCGTAATCTGCTGCTTGCAAACAAAAAAACCACCGCTACCAGCGGTGGTTTGTT
TGCCGGATCAAGAGCTACCAACTCTTTTTCCGAAGGTAACTGGCTTCAGCAGAGCGCAGATACCAAATAC
TGTTCTTCTAGTGTAGCCGTAGTTAGGCCACCACTTCAAGAACTCTGTAGCACCGCCTACATACCTCGCT
CTGCTAATCCTGTTACCAGTGGCTGCTGCCAGTGGCGATAAGTCGTGTCTTACCGGGTTGGACTCAAGAC
GATAGTTACCGGATAAGGCGCAGCGGTCGGGCTGAACGGGGGGTTCGTGCACACAGCCCAGCTTGGAGCG
AACGACCTACACCGAACTGAGATACCTACAGCGTGAGCTATGAGAAAGCGCCACGCTTCCCGAAGGGAGA
AAGGCGGACAGGTATCCGGTAAGCGGCAGGGTCGGAACAGGAGAGCGCACGAGGGAGCTTCCAGGGGGAA
ACGCCTGGTATCTTTATAGTCCTGTCGGGTTTCGCCACCTCTGACTTGAGCGTCGATTTTTGTGATGCTC
GTCAGGGGGGCGGAGCCTATGGAAAAACGCCAGCAACGCGGCCTTTTTACGGTTCCTGGCCTTTTGCTGG
CCTTTTGCTCACATGTTCTTTCCTGCGTTATCCCCTGATTCTGTGGATAACCGTATTACCGCCTTTGAGT
GAGCTGATACCGCTCGCCGCAGCCGAACGACCGAGCGCAGCGAGTCAGTGAGCGAGGAAGCGGAAGAGCG
CCCAATACGCAAACCGCCTCTCCCCGCGCGTTGGCCGATTCATTAATGCAGCTGGCACGACAGGTTTCCC
GACTGGAAAGCGGGCAGTGAGCGCAACGCAATTAATACGCGTACCGCTAGCCAGGAAGAGTTTGTAGAAA
CGCAAAAAGGCCATCCGTCAGGATGGCCTTCTGCTTAGTTTGATGCCTGGCAGTTTATGGCGGGCGTCCT
GCCCGCCACCCTCCGGGCCGTTGCTTCACAACGTTCAAATCCGCTCCCGGCGGATTTGTCCTACTCAGGA
GAGCGTTCACCGACAAACAACAGATAAAACGAAAGGCCCAGTCTTCCGACTGAGCCTTTCGTTTTATTTG
ATGCCTGGCAGTTCCCTACTCTCGCGTTAACGCTAGCATGGATGTTTTCCCAGTCACGACGTTGTAAAAC
GACGGCCAGTCTTAAGCTCGGGCCC
Features (pLannotate 1.2.2; 12 found; start..end, strand, type, name):
      2..97      +  protein_bind   attL3: mutant version of attL; recombination site for the Gateway® LR reaction LR Clonase™
    100..1884    +  CDS            ZNF467: ZN467_HUMAN - Experimental evidence at protein level: Swiss-Prot protein existence level 1. Transcription factor that promotes adipocyte differentiation and suppresses osteoblast differentiation in the bone marrow. Enhances the osteoclast-supporting ability of stromal cells. Binds with STAT3 the consensus sequence 5'-CTTCTGGGAAGA-3' of the acute phase response element (APRE). Transactivates several promoters including FOS, OSM and PPARG. Recruits a histone deacetylase complex (By similarity). From Homo sapiens (Human).
   1887..1985    -  protein_bind   attL2: mutant version of attL; recombination site for the Gateway® LR reaction LR Clonase™
   2003..2021    -  promoter       T7 promoter: promoter for bacteriophage T7 RNA polymerase
   2211..2234    +  promoter       Pc promoter (fragment): intI1 (promoter lies within the coding sequence); class 1 integron promoter
   2410..2466    +  CDS            GmR (fragment): gentamycin acetyltransferase; aacC1; confers resistance to gentamycin
   2473..3264    +  CDS            SmR: aminoglycoside adenylyltransferase (Murphy, 1985); aadA; confers resistance to spectinomycin and streptomycin
   3357..3945    +  rep_origin     ori: high-copy-number ColE1/pMB1/pBR322/pUC origin of replication
   4128..4220    +  CDS            lacI (fragment): lac repressor; lacI; The lac repressor binds to the lac operator to inhibit transcription in E. coli. This inhibition can be relieved by adding lactose or isopropyl-β-D-thiogalactopyranoside (IPTG).
   4275..4302    -  terminator     rrnB T2 terminator: transcription terminator T2 from the E. coli rrnB gene
   4434..4477    +  terminator     rrnB T1 terminator: Escherichia coli rrnB; transcription terminator T1 from the E. coli rrnB gene
   4524..4560    -  CDS            lacZα (fragment): LacZα fragment of β-galactosidase; lacZ fragment
