[The description below was written by a language model from this plasmid's Addgene catalogue record and pLannotate feature annotations shown in this document.]
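Description:
pDONR223-ZNF467 is a Gateway entry-type clone built on the pDONR223 donor backbone, carrying the open reading frame of the human zinc-finger transcription factor ZNF467 (also known as EZI or Zfp467). It is a bacterial propagation plasmid with no eukaryotic promoter driving the insert. It replicates from a high-copy ColE1/pUC-type origin and is selected with spectinomycin through the aadA (SmR) aminoglycoside adenylyltransferase gene. That gene lies downstream of a fragment of a class 1 integron Pc promoter and a remnant of a gentamicin resistance gene. The sequenced record is about 4.6 kb, consistent with a roughly 3 kb backbone plus an insert of about 1.8 kb.

The ZNF467 coding sequence is flanked by two attL recombination sites, annotated by the automated tool as attL3 and attL2. These allow the ORF to be moved into any compatible attR-containing destination vector by an LR Clonase reaction. The last nucleotide of the stop codon has been removed, so the ORF stays open after transfer and can be fused in frame to C-terminal tags supplied by the destination vector. A T7 promoter sits just outside the attL2 site on the opposite strand. rrnB T1 and T2 terminators upstream of the cassette insulate it from read-through transcription, and the small lacI and lacZα fragments are backbone remnants.

The annotation describes ZNF467 as a factor that promotes adipocyte differentiation, suppresses osteoblast differentiation and cooperates with STAT3 at acute phase response elements. The clone belongs to the ORFeome-derived subset of the Human TFome Collection, a library of human transcription factors for cell fate engineering. It serves as a source clone for generating expression constructs.
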