Addgene plasmid #88643: pDONR223-ZNF467
Purpose: Donor Vector containing ZNF467 transcription factor, part of the Human TFome Collection
Depositing lab: Marc Vidal. Depositing organization: Dana-Farber Cancer Institute. Publication: A comprehensive library of human transcription factors for cell fate engineering. Ng AHM, Khoshakhlagh P, Rojo Arias JE, Pasquini G, Wang K, Swiersy A, Shipman SL, Appleton E, Kiaee K, Kohman RE, Vernet A, Dysart M, Leeper K, Saylor W, Huang JY, Graveline A, Taipale J, Hill DE, Vidal M, Melero-Martin JM, Busskamp V, Church GM. Nat Biotechnol. 2021 Apr;39(4):510-519. doi: 10.1038/s41587-020-0742-6. Epub 2020 Nov 30. PubMed 33257861.
Backbone
  Vector backbone: pDONR223
  Backbone manufacturer: Invitrogen
  Backbone size w/o insert (bp): 3000
  Vector type: Gateway Donor Vector
Growth in bacteria
  Bacterial resistance: Spectinomycin, 50 μg/mL
  Growth temperature: 37°C
  Growth strain: DH5alpha
  Copy number: High Copy
Gene/Insert
  Gene/Insert name: ZNF467
  Species: H. sapiens (human)
  Insert size (bp): 1788
  Mutation: Last nucleotide of stop codon removed to allow for Gateway C-terminal fusions
  Entrez Gene: ZNF467 (a.k.a. EZI, Zfp467)
  Cloning method: Gateway Cloning
  Sequencing primers: 5′ M13F(-21); 3′ M13R
Terms and licenses: Academic/Nonprofit Terms; Industry Terms: Not Available to Industry
Depositor comments: Represents the ORFeome subset of the TFome
How to cite: pDONR223-ZNF467 was a gift from Marc Vidal (Addgene plasmid # 88643 ; http://n2t.net/addgene:88643 ; RRID:Addgene_88643)
