>Addgene plasmid #88643 | pDONR223-ZNF467 | depositor partial sequence | sequence record 172247 | insert
ATGAGAGAGACCTTGGAGGCCCTCAGCTCCCTGGGATTCTCTGTGGGACAGCCAGAGATGGCCCCCCAAA
GTGAGCCCAGGGAAGGATCCCATAATGCCCAGGAGCAGATGTCCTCTTCTAGGGAAGAGAGAGCACTGGG
GGTGTGCTCAGGGCACGAGGCCCCTACACCGGAGGAAGGTGCCCACACAGAACAAGCCGAGGCTCCCTGC
AGAGGCCAGGCGTGCTCAGCACAGAAGGCTCAGCCTGTGGGTACCTGCCCAGGAGAGGAGTGGATGATTC
GGAAGGTGAAGGTGGAGGACGAAGATCAGGAGGCAGAAGAGGAGGTCGAATGGCCCCAGCATCTATCGTT
ACTTCCCAGCCCCTTTCCCGCGCCTGACCTGGGGCATCTGGCTGCCGCGTACAAACTGGAGCCAGGGGCC
CCGGGGGCACTGAGTGGGCTCGCGCTGTCTGGGTGGGGTCCGATGCCGGAGAAGCCCTACGGCTGCGGGG
AGTGTGAGCGGCGCTTCCGGGACCAGCTGACGTTGCGACTGCACCAGCGGCTGCACCGGGGCGAGGGCCC
CTGCGCCTGCCCGGACTGCGGCCGCAGCTTCACGCAGCGCGCCCACATGCTACTGCATCAGCGCAGCCAC
CGCGGCGAGCGGCCTTTCCCGTGCTCCGAGTGCGACAAGCGCTTCAGCAAGAAGGCCCATCTGACCCGCC
ACCTGCGCACGCACACGGGCGAGCGGCCCTACCCGTGCGCGGAGTGCGGCAAGCGCTTCAGCCAGAAGAT
CCACCTGGGCTCGCACCAAAAGACCCACACCGGCGAGCGGCCCTTCCCCTGCACGGAATGCGAGAAGCGC
TTTCGCAAGAAGACGCACTTGATTCGGCACCAGCGCATCCATACGGGCGAGAGGCCCTACCAGTGCGCAC
AGTGCGCACGCAGCTTCACGCACAAGCAGCACTTGGTGCGGCACCAAAGGGTGCACCAGACGGCCGGCCC
GGCCAGGCCCTCTCCCGACTCGTCCGCTTCTCCTCATTCCACTGCCCCGTCCCCGACCCCATCCTTTCCC
GGGCCAAAGCCTTTCGCGTGCTCCGACTGCGGCTTGAGCTTCGGCTGGAAAAAGAACCTCGCCACGCACC
AGTGTCTGCACCGCAGCGAGGGTCGCCCCTTTGGGTGCGATGAGTGCGCACTGGGCGCCACCGTGGATGC
CCCCGCCGCCAAGCCCCTGGCCAGCGCGCCTGGCGGACCGGGCTGCGGCCCAGGATCCGATCCCGTGGTG
CCCCAGCGCGCCCCCTCGGGCGAGCGGTCCTTCTTCTGCCCGGACTGCGGGCGCGGCTTCTCCCATGGGC
AGCACCTGGCGCGGCACCCGCGCGTGCACACGGGCGAACGGCCCTTCGCCTGCACGCAGTGTGACCGCCG
CTTCGGCTCGCGGCCTAATCTGGTCGCCCACTCCAGGGCCCACAGCGGCGCCAGGCCTTTCGCCTGCGCT
CAGTGCGGCCGCCGCTTCAGCCGCAAGTCGCACCTGGGCCGCCACCAGGCGGTGCACACTGGCAGCCGCC
CCCACGCCTGCGCCGTCTGCGCCCGCAGCTTCAGCTCCAAAACCAACCTAGTCCGCCACCAGGCGATCCA
CACAGGCTCCCGCCCCTTCTCCTGCCCGCAGTGCGGAAAGAGCTTCAGCCGCAAGACCCACCTGGTGCGG
CACCAGCTCATTCACGGCGAAGCCGCCCACGCGGCCCCGGACGCCGCCCTTGCGGCCCCAGCCTGGTCCG
CTCCCCCCGAGGTGGCGCCGCCCCCGCTCTTCTTCTGA
